Addgene plasmid #135642: pAAV-S5E7-dTom-nls-dTom
Purpose: AAV vector to drive the expression of dTomato in PV cortical interneuronsunder the control of the E7 regulatory element
Depositing lab: Jordane Dimidschstein. Depositing organization: Broad Institute. Publication: Viral manipulation of functionally distinct interneurons in mice, non-human primates and humans. Vormstein-Schneider D, Lin JD, Pelkey KA, Chittajallu R, Guo B, Arias-Garcia MA, Allaway K, Sakopoulos S, Schneider G, Stevenson O, Vergara J, Sharma J, Zhang Q, Franken TP, Smith J, Ibrahim LA, M Astro KJ, Sabri E, Huang S, Favuzzi E, Burbridge T, Xu Q, Guo L, Vogel I, Sanchez V, Saldi GA, Gorissen BL, Yuan X, Zaghloul KA, Devinsky O, Sabatini BL, Batista-Brito R, Reynolds J, Feng G, Fu Z, McBain CJ, Fishell G, Dimidschstein J. Nat Neurosci. 2020 Dec;23(12):1629-1636. doi: 10.1038/s41593-020-0692-9. Epub 2020 Aug 17. PubMed 32807948.
Backbone
  Vector backbone: AAV-Dlx-GFP
  Vector type: AAV
Growth in bacteria
  Bacterial resistance: Ampicillin, 100 μg/mL
  Growth temperature: 37°C
  Growth strain: NEB Stable
  Copy number: High Copy
Gene/Insert
  Gene/Insert name: dTom-nlsdTom
  Species: M. musculus (mouse)
  Mutation: None
  Cloning method: Gibson Cloning
Terms and licenses: Academic/Nonprofit Terms; Industry Terms: Not Available to Industry
Depositor comments: Please visit https://www.biorxiv.org/content/10.1101/808170v1 for BioRxiv preprint
How to cite: pAAV-S5E7-dTom-nls-dTom was a gift from Jordane Dimidschstein (Addgene plasmid # 135642 ; http://n2t.net/addgene:135642 ; RRID:Addgene_135642)
