[The description below was written by a language model from this plasmid's Addgene catalogue record and pLannotate feature annotations shown in this document.]
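Description:
pAAV-S5E7-dTom-nls-dTom is an adeno-associated virus transfer plasmid, built by Gibson cloning on the AAV-Dlx-GFP backbone, for expressing the red-orange fluorescent protein dTomato in parvalbumin (PV) cortical interneurons. It is maintained in bacteria as a high-copy plasmid through a ColE1/pUC-type origin and selected with ampicillin via the β-lactamase gene and its own promoter. An f1 phage origin is also present, along with small remnants of pBR322 bom and rop sequences. The sequenced record is 8,127 nt.

The expression cassette lies between AAV2 inverted terminal repeats, which are the cis elements needed for replication and packaging of the genome into AAV particles. The right ITR is annotated in full, while the left one is detected only as two short fragments, which may reflect the difficulty of sequencing or annotating these structured repeats. According to the catalogue entry, cell-type specificity comes from the E7 regulatory element. The feature table does not annotate this element or any minimal promoter, but a long unannotated stretch between the left ITR and the chimeric β-globin/immunoglobulin intron is where such sequences would be expected to sit. Downstream of the intron are two dTomato coding regions in tandem. The construct name indicates a nuclear localization signal between them, although the short gap is not itself annotated. A WPRE follows to enhance transcript stability and expression, and an SV40 polyadenylation signal terminates the transcript.

The construct serves as a reporter vector for labelling PV interneurons after viral delivery, as part of a set of enhancer-driven AAV tools for targeting distinct interneuron populations across species.
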