Features (pLannotate 1.2.2; 17 found; start..end, strand, type, name):
     12..39      +  repeat_region  AAV2 ITR (fragment): inverted terminal repeat of adeno-associated virus serotype 2 inverted
     68..95      +  repeat_region  AAV2 ITR (fragment): inverted terminal repeat of adeno-associated virus serotype 2 inverted
   2746..2878    +  intron         chimeric intron: chimera between introns from human β-globin and immunoglobulin heavy chain genes
   2907..3608    +  CDS            dTomato: dTomato is a basic (constitutively fluorescent) orange fluorescent protein published in 2004, derived from Discosoma sp.. It is reported to be a somewhat slowly-maturing dimer with low acid sensitivity.
   3718..4418    +  CDS            dTomato (fragment): dimeric variant of DsRed fluorescent protein (Shaner et al., 2004) mammalian codon-optimized
   4448..4473    +  misc_feature   MCS (fragment): pBluescript multiple cloning site
   4473..5061    +  misc_feature   WPRE: woodchuck hepatitis virus posttranscriptional regulatory element
   5124..5207    +  CDS            large T antigen (fragment): large T antigen from SV40 (simian virus 40)
   5230..5311    +  polyA_signal   SV40 poly(A) signal: SV40 polyadenylation signal
   5390..5530    +  repeat_region  AAV2 ITR: inverted terminal repeat of adeno-associated virus serotype 2 inverted
   5535..5586    -  misc_feature   bom (fragment): basis of mobility region from pBR322
   5605..6060    +  rep_origin     f1 ori (sequence partly withheld): f1 bacteriophage origin of replication; arrow indicates direction of (+) strand synthesis
   6061..6110    -  misc_feature   bom (fragment): basis of mobility region from pBR322
   6212..6247    -  CDS            rop (fragment): Rop protein, which maintains plasmids at low copy number; rop
   6342..6446    +  promoter       AmpR promoter: bla
   6447..7307    +  CDS            AmpR: β-lactamase; bla; confers resistance to ampicillin, carbenicillin, and related antibiotics
   7478..8066    +  rep_origin     ori: high-copy-number ColE1/pMB1/pBR322/pUC origin of replication
>Addgene plasmid #135642 | pAAV-S5E7-dTom-nls-dTom | addgene full sequence | sequence record 272257 | Addgene NGS Result
CCTGCAGGCAGCTGCGCGCTCGCTCGCTCACTGAGGCCGCCCGGGCGTCGGGCGACCTTTGGTCGCCCGG
CCTCAGTGAGCGAGCGAGCGCGCAGAGAGGGAGTGGCCAACTCCATCACTAGGGGTTCCTGCGGCCGCAC
GCGTTTAATTAAACTAGTGGTTTGATACTGTATAATTAATTAGGCCTCCAATCATGCCTTCCCAGCCTCC
ACGGATGGAGAAACCCTCTCCGCCATGCCTTAAAGAGGAATTGCTGTAATAAATGAGTCTCCTGATAGCA
AATTTCTCAGCAAGGGGGAATCGCGTAAATGGAGACATAGTATTGACAGCAAAGTCCAATGTGTTATTTT
TACCAGAACGAACTCTCCGGTTCAAGCCTTTGAAAGAGACATTTGAAAACCAAAAACAAACAATGTAATG
GAGCGAGGAAAAAAGCCACAGAAGTGAGTGGCAGGGAGTTTAAAAGAGCAGATGCCACTGCCAGGTCTAT
GGGACATAACCAGCCACTTGTGCTGGGTCTTGGCAGTTTATAATGCTACCTCATCTTCTCCGCGAAATTG
TTTTCCCGTAAATCTCTGTGGCCATCCATTCCTGTCTACACATTATGTTCCTAAAATAGACACCATCTAA
AAATCACTTCAAGGAGCTTTGTGGAGGAAGGCCTAAATTGCAACACTCCTCCAGCGAAGATAGATGCAGT
GTTTGATGGCATTACCAGTCGGTAGCCAGGAAGGGGAGTTTGTGAGGAGTTTTTCCACCACAGTTAATCT
GTTTCTGGAAGGAAAGGGAAGTGTCAGACTTCCCGAGGAGGCAAACGTGTGTGGAAGCTCTCATTTGCAT
CACCCCCGGCCTGTCAGGTATTGCAGCAAAAGGGAGAGGTGAGCTACCCTGGCTCTCCTTGGGCAGGAGG
GACAGAATCAGGAAGCATCAACCTCAGCATGGAATTTTCCTATTCCTGTTTGGCATCCTCCTCTTGGGAT
GATTTACAGCGCGGGTTGGAGAAACACGCTCTGCCACTCCACTAGCGCACCAGATAGACAGTGCAGACCT
GCAGATCCATACCCGAGGAGAAGCCACATTTCCTACGTGTGATAGCAACAGCGTTTGGCAATTTGCGACT
TTGCTACTGCAGCTTAGAAAATATTTAGTCACATGCACATCTGAACAGAAAGACACCCAGGCTTGACTCA
GTCATTTCCGTCAGACACACGAAAGAAAAAGCGTCTCTGCTCACAAGCTTATTTGGACTGCTTTGTTGAA
AGGAGGGGCGGCAGACACTTTGTAGATGTGGCAAGAGGGCTTTATATCCAGACCTCAAACAGGTAGGAGA
GAAGGAAGCCAGGAGAGGTAAGGAAGGGGCGTGGAAAAGCCTCACAGCCACCTCGAAGAAAACAGTTTTT
TTGCCCTGTTCAGAAAGCAAGAGGTTCCACAGTGGTTTTGTGTCAATGGAGCACATCTGCAGTATCATTG
CCGTTGGTGACCTCTGTCTAATTAAAAGTAAGTCAGTCCTTCCCACCCGGCATTGTCTGAAACCCGGGAC
TCTTTATCACTTTGCTAAAGTTCATTTGCAAGTGTAGTTAAGGAAGAGTCAGGGGGGAAACAGCATCTGT
CCCTTCTGGTCCTGGGGAGGAGGCACTCCTTTCCAAGAGTCAAGCCTCTGCCCAAAGAAGCTGCCTCCCC
TGCAATGCTAGGATCCAGGAGCAGCCCCGCTGCCTTCTTGCTTCCTCTGTGAGGTCTAATTTTTGCATCA
TCTTTAGGAGCGATATGACCTCTATTCACAGCCATCGAATCCAGTTCCAAAGCACCAATGACAGAGGGGG
CTTCAAGACAAGACCTTGCCTAGGAGGATGCAGGCAAGCAAAGGCAAGAGCTGGCCCGATGCCAAGTTAT
TTTAGGCCAAAGAATCTCATCCTTCTATCAAAATGCTGAACTGCAAAACGAACCTGATTTCAGTTCATGG
AAGGTTGAGAGGAGGAGGAGGGGGAGGGGAGGAGGAGGAAGAGAGGAGGAGGGGAGGAGGAGGGAGGAGG
AGGAGGGGAGGAGGAGGGGGACAGTTGGTCCGAATTCACATGCAAAAATAGACTTCCTGTTCTGCCCCAA
CTCTTATTTCCGTGGGCTCTTCTCCCCAAGGATTTACCAGGTAAGAATTCACCACCAAAGAAGATCACAA
TGAGATAATCAGATGGCTTACCTGATAAAAAGGAAAATTATCCATCTGCAGTGAGGAGCAACATCTCCCC
ACGACGAGTCCGCACCTTCCGTTGCAACGATTCAGATTCCTTCTTGCAAAAGGTGACCAAGTGCTTCACA
AGGGCTGCAGCCTCATAGGGGCAGAACACACGTACACAAACACACGCACACACACACACACATGCACCAG
AGACCTCTGCAGTATCCTCTCGGCTTCATCCTCGCCTCACTCTATGGTACCTAATACAAATCAGCAAATA
GCTTGTTTTAAAAAAAAAAGAAAGAAAAAAAAGCGGAGACAGCACCTAACGTTACAGTGCCATCTAGTGG
CTACATCGTAAATAGGTTCTCACAGCCTGGATTTCTGTGTTCTTTCTCAACCGCTTCCTTCTGGTTCCTT
TTTAAACTTCCTGCAGCCCGGGCTGGGCATAAAAGTCAGGGCAGAGCCATCTATTGCTTACATTTGCTTC
TAGCCTGCAAGTCGAGGAGCGCAGCCTTCCAGAAGCAGAGCGCGGCGCCTTAAGCTGCAGAAGTTGGTCG
TGAGGCACTGGGCACGTAAGTATCAAGGTTACAAGACAGGTTTAAGGAGACCAATAGAAACTGGGCTTGT
CGAGACAGAGAAGACTCTTGCGTTTCTGATAGGCACCTATTGGTCTTACTGACATCCACTTTGCCTTTCT
CTCCACAGCGAGCTCGCTAGCGCGATCGCTGCCACCATGGTGAGCAAGGGCGAGGAGGTCATCAAAGAGT
TCATGCGCTTCAAGGTGCGCATGGAGGGCTCCATGAACGGCCACGAGTTCGAGATCGAGGGCGAGGGCGA
GGGCCGCCCCTACGAGGGCACCCAGACCGCCAAGCTGAAGGTGACCAAGGGCGGCCCCCTGCCCTTCGCC
TGGGACATCCTGTCCCCCCAGTTCATGTACGGCTCCAAGGCGTACGTGAAGCACCCCGCCGACATCCCCG
ATTACAAGAAGCTGTCCTTCCCCGAGGGCTTCAAGTGGGAGCGCGTGATGAACTTCGAGGACGGCGGTCT
GGTGACCGTGACCCAGGACTCCTCCCTGCAGGACGGCACGCTGATCTACAAGGTGAAGATGCGCGGCACC
AACTTCCCCCCCGACGGCCCCGTAATGCAGAAGAAGACCATGGGCTGGGAGGCCTCCACCGAGCGCCTGT
ACCCCCGCGACGGCGTGCTGAAGGGCGAGATCCACCAGGCCCTGAAGCTGAAGGACGGCGGCCACTACCT
GGTGGAGTTCAAGACCATCTACATGGCCAAGAAGCCCGTGCAACTGCCCGGCTACTACTACGTGGACACC
AAGCTGGACATCACCTCCCACAACGAGGACTACACCATCGTGGAACAGTACGAGCGCTCCGAGGGCCGCC
ACCACCTGTTCCTGTACGGCATGGACGAGCTGTACAAGTCCGGAGATAACGGAAGCGGAGCCACTAACTT
CTCCCTGTTGAAACAAGCAGGGGATGTCGAAGAGAATCCCGGGCCATCTAGAATGGCCCCCAAGAAGAAG
AGGAAGGTGGTGAGCAAGGGCGAGGAGGTCATCAAAGAGTTCATGCGCTTCAAGGTGCGCATGGAGGGCT
CCATGAACGGCCACGAGTTCGAGATCGAGGGCGAGGGCGAGGGCCGCCCCTACGAGGGCACCCAGACCGC
CAAGCTGAAGGTGACCAAGGGCGGCCCCCTGCCCTTCGCCTGGGACATCCTGTCCCCCCAGTTCATGTAC
GGCTCCAAGGCGTACGTGAAGCACCCCGCCGACATCCCCGATTACAAGAAGCTGTCCTTCCCCGAGGGCT
TCAAGTGGGAGCGCGTGATGAACTTCGAGGACGGCGGTCTGGTGACCGTGACCCAGGACTCCTCCCTGCA
GGACGGCACGCTGATCTACAAGGTGAAGATGCGCGGCACCAACTTCCCCCCCGACGGCCCCGTAATGCAG
AAGAAGACCATGGGCTGGGAGGCCTCCACCGAGCGCCTGTACCCCCGCGACGGCGTGCTGAAGGGCGAGA
TCCACCAGGCCCTGAAGCTGAAGGACGGCGGCCACTACCTGGTGGAGTTCAAGACCATCTACATGGCCAA
GAAGCCCGTGCAACTGCCCGGCTACTACTACGTGGACACCAAGCTGGACATCACCTCCCACAACGAGGAC
TACACCATCGTGGAACAGTACGAGCGCTCCGAGGGCCGCCACCACCTGTTCCTGTACGGCATGGACGAGC
TGTACAAGTAAGTCGACGGCGCGCCCCACCCCTGCAGGGAATTCGATATCAAGCTTATCGATAATCAACC
TCTGGATTACAAAATTTGTGAAAGATTGACTGGTATTCTTAACTATGTTGCTCCTTTTACGCTATGTGGA
TACGCTGCTTTAATGCCTTTGTATCATGCTATTGCTTCCCGTATGGCTTTCATTTTCTCCTCCTTGTATA
AATCCTGGTTGCTGTCTCTTTATGAGGAGTTGTGGCCCGTTGTCAGGCAACGTGGCGTGGTGTGCACTGT
GTTTGCTGACGCAACCCCCACTGGTTGGGGCATTGCCACCACCTGTCAGCTCCTTTCCGGGACTTTCGCT
TTCCCCCTCCCTATTGCCACGGCGGAACTCATCGCCGCCTGCCTTGCCCGCTGCTGGACAGGGGCTCGGC
TGTTGGGCACTGACAATTCCGTGGTGTTGTCGGGGAAATCATCGTCCTTTCCTTGGCTGCTCGCCTATGT
TGCCACCTGGATTCTGCGCGGGACGTCCTTCTGCTACGTCCCTTCGGCCCTCAATCCAGCGGACCTTCCT
TCCCGCGGCCTGCTGCCGGCTCTGCGGCCTCTTCCGCGTCTTCGCCTTCGCCCTCAGACGAGTCGGATCT
CCCTTTGGGCCGCCTCCCCGCATCGATACCGAGCGCTGCTCGAGAGATCTGTGATAGCGGCCATCAAGCT
GGCCGCGACTCTAGATCATAATCAGCCATACCACATTTGTAGAGGTTTTACTTGCTTTAAAAAACCTCCC
ACACCTCCCCCTGAACCTGAAACATAAAATGAATGCAATTGTTGTTGTTAACTTGTTTATTGCAGCTTAT
AATGGTTACAAATAAAGCAATAGCATCACAAATTTCACAAATAAAGCATTTTTTTCACTGCATTCTAGTT
GTGGTTTGTCCAAACTCATCAATGTATCAGCTTATCGATACCGCATGCACGTGCGGACCGAGCGGCCGCA
GGAACCCCTAGTGATGGAGTTGGCCACTCCCTCTCTGCGCGCTCGCTCGCTCACTGAGGCCGGGCGACCA
AAGGTCGCCCGACGCCCGGGCTTTGCCCGGGCGGCCTCAGTGAGCGAGCGAGCGCGCAGCTGCCTGCAGG
GGCGCCTGATGCGGTATTTTCTCCTTACGCATCTGTGCGGTATTTCACACCGCATA
[95 nt withheld, positions 5587-5681]
T
[46 nt withheld, positions 5683-5728]
C
[141 nt withheld, positions 5730-5870]
CCTTTGACGTTGGAGTCCACGTTCTTT
[37 nt withheld, positions 5898-5934]
ACTCTATCTCGGGCTATTCTTTTGATTTATAAGGGATTTTGCCGATTTCGGTCTATTGGTTAAAAAATGA
GCTGATTTAACAAAAATTTAACGCGAATTTTAACAAAATATTAACGTTTACAATTTTATGGTGCACTCTC
AGTACAATCTGCTCTGATGCCGCATAGTTAAGCCAGCCCCGACACCCGCCAACACCCGCTGACGCGCCCT
GACGGGCTTGTCTGCTCCCGGCATCCGCTTACAGACAAGCTGTGACCGTCTCCGGGAGCTGCATGTGTCA
GAGGTTTTCACCGTCATCACCGAAACGCGCGAGACGAAAGGGCCTCGTGATACGCCTATTTTTATAGGTT
AATGTCATGATAATAATGGTTTCTTAGACGTCAGGTGGCACTTTTCGGGGAAATGTGCGCGGAACCCCTA
TTTGTTTATTTTTCTAAATACATTCAAATATGTATCCGCTCATGAGACAATAACCCTGATAAATGCTTCA
ATAATATTGAAAAAGGAAGAGTATGAGTATTCAACATTTCCGTGTCGCCCTTATTCCCTTTTTTGCGGCA
TTTTGCCTTCCTGTTTTTGCTCACCCAGAAACGCTGGTGAAAGTAAAAGATGCTGAAGATCAGTTGGGTG
CACGAGTGGGTTACATCGAACTGGATCTCAACAGCGGTAAGATCCTTGAGAGTTTTCGCCCCGAAGAACG
TTTTCCAATGATGAGCACTTTTAAAGTTCTGCTATGTGGCGCGGTATTATCCCGTATTGACGCCGGGCAA
GAGCAACTCGGTCGCCGCATACACTATTCTCAGAATGACTTGGTTGAGTACTCACCAGTCACAGAAAAGC
ATCTTACGGATGGCATGACAGTAAGAGAATTATGCAGTGCTGCCATAACCATGAGTGATAACACTGCGGC
CAACTTACTTCTGACAACGATCGGAGGACCGAAGGAGCTAACCGCTTTTTTGCACAACATGGGGGATCAT
GTAACTCGCCTTGATCGTTGGGAACCGGAGCTGAATGAAGCCATACCAAACGACGAGCGTGACACCACGA
TGCCTGTAGCAATGGCAACAACGTTGCGCAAACTATTAACTGGCGAACTACTTACTCTAGCTTCCCGGCA
ACAATTAATAGACTGGATGGAGGCGGATAAAGTTGCAGGACCACTTCTGCGCTCGGCCCTTCCGGCTGGC
TGGTTTATTGCTGATAAATCTGGAGCCGGTGAGCGTGGGTCTCGCGGTATCATTGCAGCACTGGGGCCAG
ATGGTAAGCCCTCCCGTATCGTAGTTATCTACACGACGGGGAGTCAGGCAACTATGGATGAACGAAATAG
ACAGATCGCTGAGATAGGTGCCTCACTGATTAAGCATTGGTAACTGTCAGACCAAGTTTACTCATATATA
CTTTAGATTGATTTAAAACTTCATTTTTAATTTAAAAGGATCTAGGTGAAGATCCTTTTTGATAATCTCA
TGACCAAAATCCCTTAACGTGAGTTTTCGTTCCACTGAGCGTCAGACCCCGTAGAAAAGATCAAAGGATC
TTCTTGAGATCCTTTTTTTCTGCGCGTAATCTGCTGCTTGCAAACAAAAAAACCACCGCTACCAGCGGTG
GTTTGTTTGCCGGATCAAGAGCTACCAACTCTTTTTCCGAAGGTAACTGGCTTCAGCAGAGCGCAGATAC
CAAATACTGTTCTTCTAGTGTAGCCGTAGTTAGGCCACCACTTCAAGAACTCTGTAGCACCGCCTACATA
CCTCGCTCTGCTAATCCTGTTACCAGTGGCTGCTGCCAGTGGCGATAAGTCGTGTCTTACCGGGTTGGAC
TCAAGACGATAGTTACCGGATAAGGCGCAGCGGTCGGGCTGAACGGGGGGTTCGTGCACACAGCCCAGCT
TGGAGCGAACGACCTACACCGAACTGAGATACCTACAGCGTGAGCTATGAGAAAGCGCCACGCTTCCCGA
AGGGAGAAAGGCGGACAGGTATCCGGTAAGCGGCAGGGTCGGAACAGGAGAGCGCACGAGGGAGCTTCCA
GGGGGAAACGCCTGGTATCTTTATAGTCCTGTCGGGTTTCGCCACCTCTGACTTGAGCGTCGATTTTTGT
GATGCTCGTCAGGGGGGCGGAGCCTATGGAAAAACGCCAGCAACGCGGCCTTTTTACGGTTCCTGGCCTT
TTGCTGGCCTTTTGCTCACATGT
